Addgene plasmid #250401: Lenti-CMV-mCherry-GSG-P2A-NUDT5 Y74F E112Q-WPRE
Purpose: Lentiviral expression of human NUDT5 Y74F E112Q with N-terminal mCherry seperated by a flexible GSG-linker and P2A under CMV promoter, as well as a puromycin resistance cassette under PGK promoter.
Depositing lab: Stefan Kubicek. Depositing organization: CeMM Research Center for Molecular Medicine. Publication: A non-enzymatic role of Nudix hydrolase 5 in repressing purine de novo synthesis. Nguyen TA, Lin JG, Marques AMC, Fottner M, Bauer LG, Reicher A, Daum D, Scrofani L, Liu Y, Cheng C, D'Angelo L D D L, Sanchez J, Bueschl C, Marella N, Buphamalai P, Traversi F, Beres M, Moll HP, Siklos M, Genger JW, Hofstaetter G, Villanti L, Malik M, Klimek C, Runggatscher K, Guertl B, Hansen JS, Dobner S, Babosova O, Becirovic T, de Rooij LPMH, Casanova E, Koren A, Froese DS, Rosenblatt DS, Klavins K, Bergthaler A, Menche J, Hannich JT, Abele M, Sdelci S, Lang K, Huber KVM, Kubicek S. Science. 2025 Nov 6:eadv4257. doi: 10.1126/science.adv4257. PubMed 41196952.
Backbone
  Vector backbone: pLenti CMV GFP Puro
  Backbone manufacturer: Eric Campeau, Paul Kaufman (Addgene #17448)
  Vector type: Mammalian Expression, Lentiviral
Growth in bacteria
  Bacterial resistance: Ampicillin, 100 μg/mL
  Growth temperature: 37°C
  Growth strain: NEB Stable
  Copy number: High Copy
Gene/Insert
  Gene/Insert name: NUDT5
  Species: H. sapiens (human)
  Insert size (bp): 1431
  Mutation: Y74F, E112Q
  Entrez Gene: NUDT5 (a.k.a. YSA1, YSA1H, YSAH1, hNUDT5)
  Promoter: CMV
  Tag / fusion protein: mCherry-GSG-P2A (N terminal on insert)
  Cloning method: Ligation Independent Cloning
Terms and licenses: Academic/Nonprofit Terms; Industry Terms: Not Available to Industry
Depositor comments: Insert cloned with BamHI (5') and SalI (3') sites.
How to cite: Lenti-CMV-mCherry-GSG-P2A-NUDT5 Y74F E112Q-WPRE was a gift from Stefan Kubicek (Addgene plasmid # 250401 ; http://n2t.net/addgene:250401 ; RRID:Addgene_250401)
