[The description below was written by a language model from this plasmid's Addgene catalogue record and pLannotate feature annotations shown in this document.]
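Description:
Lenti-CMV-mCherry-GSG-P2A-NUDT5 Y74F E112Q-WPRE is a 9.3 kb lentiviral mammalian expression plasmid built on the pLenti CMV GFP Puro backbone. It is propagated in E. coli as a high-copy plasmid through a ColE1/pUC-type origin with ampicillin selection (AmpR), and a recombination-reduced strain is recorded for growth, as is common for LTR-containing vectors. The backbone also carries an f1 origin, an SV40 origin and remnants of a lac/lacZα cloning region with T3 and T7 promoters. The viral portion has an RSV promoter driving a truncated HIV-1 5' LTR, which makes genomic RNA production Tat-independent. This is followed by the Ψ packaging signal with a gag fragment, the RRE for Rev-dependent nuclear export, and the cPPT/CTS. A second truncated LTR and an SV40 polyadenylation signal close the transfer cassette. Packaging functions must be supplied in trans.

Between the LTRs, the CMV enhancer/promoter drives a single open reading frame encoding mCherry, a flexible GSG linker, a P2A peptide and human NUDT5 (Nudix hydrolase 5) carrying the Y74F and E112Q substitutions. Ribosomal skipping at P2A yields the red fluorescent reporter and the NUDT5 mutant as separate proteins, so fluorescence marks transduced, expressing cells without the fluorescent protein being fused to NUDT5. A WPRE downstream enhances transcript stability and expression. A separate mouse PGK promoter drives puromycin N-acetyltransferase, which allows selection of stably transduced cells. The insert was placed between BamHI and SalI sites. The record does not state the functional consequence of the two mutations. The associated publication concerns a non-enzymatic role of NUDT5 in repressing de novo purine synthesis, so the construct is suited to expressing this variant in mammalian cells for comparison with other NUDT5 forms.
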