Features (pLannotate 1.2.2; 29 found; start..end, strand, type, name):
      1..429     +  rep_origin     f1 ori (sequence partly withheld): f1 bacteriophage origin of replication; arrow indicates direction of (+) strand synthesis
    482..586     +  promoter       AmpR promoter: bla
    587..1447    +  CDS            AmpR: β-lactamase; bla; confers resistance to ampicillin, carbenicillin, and related antibiotics
   1618..2206    +  rep_origin     ori: high-copy-number ColE1/pMB1/pBR322/pUC origin of replication
   2389..2481    +  CDS            lacI (fragment): lac repressor; lacI; The lac repressor binds to the lac operator to inhibit transcription in E. coli. This inhibition can be relieved by adding lactose or isopropyl-β-D-thiogalactopyranoside (IPTG).
   2494..2515    +  protein_bind   CAP binding site: CAP binding activates transcription in the presence of cAMP. E. coli catabolite activator protein
   2530..2560    +  promoter       lac promoter: promoter for the E. coli lac operon
   2568..2584    +  protein_bind   lac operator: The lac repressor binds to the lac operator to inhibit transcription in E. coli. This inhibition can be relieved by adding lactose or isopropyl-β-D-thiogalactopyranoside (IPTG). lac repressor encoded by lacI
   2629..2647    +  promoter       T3 promoter: promoter for bacteriophage T3 RNA polymerase
   2675..2901    +  promoter       RSV promoter: Rous sarcoma virus enhancer/promoter
   2902..3082    +  LTR            5' LTR (truncated): truncated 5' long terminal repeat (LTR) from HIV-1
   3129..3254    +  misc_feature   HIV-1 Ψ: packaging signal of human immunodeficiency virus type 1
   3238..3601    +  CDS            HIV-1 gag (fragment): gag protein from human immunodeficiency virus 1; gag
   3747..3980    +  misc_feature   RRE: The Rev response element (RRE) of HIV-1 allows for Rev-dependent mRNA export from the nucleus to the cytoplasm.
   4357..4457    +  CDS            Rev (fragment): human immunodeficiency virus 1 (HIV-1) Rev protein; rev; enhances nuclear export of unspliced and incompletely spliced viral mRNAs
   4476..4592    +  misc_feature   cPPT/CTS: central polypurine tract and central termination sequence of HIV-1
   4615..4918    +  enhancer       CMV enhancer: human cytomegalovirus immediate early enhancer
   4919..5122    +  promoter       CMV promoter: human cytomegalovirus (CMV) immediate early promoter
   5218..5925    +  CDS            mCherry: mCherry is a basic (constitutively fluorescent) red fluorescent protein published in 2004, derived from Discosoma sp.. It is reported to be a very rapidly-maturing monomer with low acid sensitivity.
   5992..6648    +  CDS            NUDT5: NUDT5_HUMAN - Also known as NUDIX5 From Homo sapiens (Human).
   6667..7255    +  misc_feature   WPRE: woodchuck hepatitis virus posttranscriptional regulatory element
   7269..7768    +  promoter       PGK promoter: mouse phosphoglycerate kinase 1 promoter
   7789..8388    +  CDS            PuroR: puromycin N-acetyltransferase; pac from Streptomyces alboniger; confers resistance to puromycin
   8456..8593    +  CDS            nef (fragment): NEF_HV1LA - Experimental evidence at protein level: Swiss-Prot protein existence level 1. Extracellular Nef protein targets CD4(+) T-lymphocytes for apoptosis by interacting with CXCR4 surface receptors. From Human immunodeficiency virus type 1 group M subtype B (isolate Lai) (HIV-1).
   8579..8759    +  LTR            5' LTR (truncated): truncated 5' long terminal repeat (LTR) from HIV-1
   8831..8952    +  polyA_signal   SV40 poly(A) signal: SV40 polyadenylation signal
   8992..9127    +  rep_origin     SV40 ori: SV40 origin of replication
   9148..9166    -  promoter       T7 promoter: promoter for bacteriophage T7 RNA polymerase
   9174..9329    +  CDS            lacZα (fragment): LacZα fragment of β-galactosidase; lacZ fragment
>Addgene plasmid #250401 | Lenti-CMV-mCherry-GSG-P2A-NUDT5 Y74F E112Q-WPRE | addgene full sequence | sequence record 498971 | Addgene NGS Result
[124 nt withheld, positions 1-124]
C
[91 nt withheld, positions 126-216]
A
[49 nt withheld, positions 218-266]
CCTTTGACGTTGGAGTCCACGTTCTTT
[37 nt withheld, positions 294-330]
ACCCTATCTCGGTCTATTCTTTTGATTTATAAGGGATTTTGCCGATTTCGGCCTATTGGTTAAAAAATGA
GCTGATTTAACAAAAATTTAACGCGAATTTTAACAAAATATTAACGCTTACAATTTAGGTGGCACTTTTC
GGGGAAATGTGCGCGGAACCCCTATTTGTTTATTTTTCTAAATACATTCAAATATGTATCCGCTCATGAG
ACAATAACCCTGATAAATGCTTCAATAATATTGAAAAAGGAAGAGTATGAGTATTCAACATTTCCGTGTC
GCCCTTATTCCCTTTTTTGCGGCATTTTGCCTTCCTGTTTTTGCTCACCCAGAAACGCTGGTGAAAGTAA
AAGATGCTGAAGATCAGTTGGGTGCACGAGTGGGTTACATCGAACTGGATCTCAACAGCGGTAAGATCCT
TGAGAGTTTTCGCCCCGAAGAACGTTTTCCAATGATGAGCACTTTTAAAGTTCTGCTATGTGGCGCGGTA
TTATCCCGTATTGACGCCGGGCAAGAGCAACTCGGTCGCCGCATACACTATTCTCAGAATGACTTGGTTG
AGTACTCACCAGTCACAGAAAAGCATCTTACGGATGGCATGACAGTAAGAGAATTATGCAGTGCTGCCAT
AACCATGAGTGATAACACTGCGGCCAACTTACTTCTGACAACGATCGGAGGACCGAAGGAGCTAACCGCT
TTTTTGCACAACATGGGGGATCATGTAACTCGCCTTGATCGTTGGGAACCGGAGCTGAATGAAGCCATAC
CAAACGACGAGCGTGACACCACGATGCCTGTAGCAATGGCAACAACGTTGCGCAAACTATTAACTGGCGA
ACTACTTACTCTAGCTTCCCGGCAACAATTAATAGACTGGATGGAGGCGGATAAAGTTGCAGGACCACTT
CTGCGCTCGGCCCTTCCGGCTGGCTGGTTTATTGCTGATAAATCTGGAGCCGGTGAGCGTGGGTCTCGCG
GTATCATTGCAGCACTGGGGCCAGATGGTAAGCCCTCCCGTATCGTAGTTATCTACACGACGGGGAGTCA
GGCAACTATGGATGAACGAAATAGACAGATCGCTGAGATAGGTGCCTCACTGATTAAGCATTGGTAACTG
TCAGACCAAGTTTACTCATATATACTTTAGATTGATTTAAAACTTCATTTTTAATTTAAAAGGATCTAGG
TGAAGATCCTTTTTGATAATCTCATGACCAAAATCCCTTAACGTGAGTTTTCGTTCCACTGAGCGTCAGA
CCCCGTAGAAAAGATCAAAGGATCTTCTTGAGATCCTTTTTTTCTGCGCGTAATCTGCTGCTTGCAAACA
AAAAAACCACCGCTACCAGCGGTGGTTTGTTTGCCGGATCAAGAGCTACCAACTCTTTTTCCGAAGGTAA
CTGGCTTCAGCAGAGCGCAGATACCAAATACTGTTCTTCTAGTGTAGCCGTAGTTAGGCCACCACTTCAA
GAACTCTGTAGCACCGCCTACATACCTCGCTCTGCTAATCCTGTTACCAGTGGCTGCTGCCAGTGGCGAT
AAGTCGTGTCTTACCGGGTTGGACTCAAGACGATAGTTACCGGATAAGGCGCAGCGGTCGGGCTGAACGG
GGGGTTCGTGCACACAGCCCAGCTTGGAGCGAACGACCTACACCGAACTGAGATACCTACAGCGTGAGCT
ATGAGAAAGCGCCACGCTTCCCGAAGGGAGAAAGGCGGACAGGTATCCGGTAAGCGGCAGGGTCGGAACA
GGAGAGCGCACGAGGGAGCTTCCAGGGGGAAACGCCTGGTATCTTTATAGTCCTGTCGGGTTTCGCCACC
TCTTACTTGAGCGTCGATTTTTGTGATGCTCGTCAGGGGGGCGGAGCCTATGGAAAAACGCCAGCAACGC
GGCCTTTTTACGGTTCCTGGCCTTTTGCTGGCCTTTTGCTCACATGTTCTTTCCTGCGTTATCCCCTGAT
TCTGTGGATAACCGTATTACCGCCTTTGAGTGAGCTGATACCGCTCGCCGCAGCCGAACGACCGAGCGCA
GCGAGTCAGTGAGCGAGGAAGCGGAAGAGCGCCCAATACGCAAACCGCCTCTCCCCGCGCGTTGGCCGAT
TCATTAATGCAGCTGGCACGACAGGTTTCCCGACTGGAAAGCGGGCAGTGAGCGCAACGCAATTAATGTG
AGTTAGCTCACTCATTAGGCACCCCAGGCTTTACACTTTATGCTTCCGGCTCGTATGTTGTGTGGAATTG
TGAGCGGATAACAATTTCACACAGGAAACAGCTATGACCATGATTACGCCAAGCGCGCAATTAACCCTCA
CTAAAGGGAACAAAAGCTGGAGCTGCAAGCTTAATGTAGTCTTATGCAATACTCTTGTAGTCTTGCAACA
TGGTAACGATGAGTTAGCAACATGCCTTACAAGGAGAGAAAAAGCACCGTGCATGCCGATTGGTGGAAGT
AAGGTGGTACGATCGTGCCTTATTAGGAAGGCAACAGACGGGTCTGACATGGATTGGACGAACCACTGAA
TTGCCGCATTGCAGAGATATTGTATTTAAGTGCCTAGCTCGATACATAAACGGGTCTCTCTGGTTAGACC
AGATCTGAGCCTGGGAGCTCTCTGGCTAACTAGGGAACCCACTGCTTAAGCCTCAATAAAGCTTGCCTTG
AGTGCTTCAAGTAGTGTGTGCCCGTCTGTTGTGTGACTCTGGTAACTAGAGATCCCTCAGACCCTTTTAG
TCAGTGTGGAAAATCTCTAGCAGTGGCGCCCGAACAGGGACTTGAAAGCGAAAGGGAAACCAGAGGAGCT
CTCTCGACGCAGGACTCGGCTTGCTGAAGCGCGCACGGCAAGAGGCGAGGGGCGGCGACTGGTGAGTACG
CCAAAAATTTTGACTAGCGGAGGCTAGAAGGAGAGAGATGGGTGCGAGAGCGTCAGTATTAAGCGGGGGA
GAATTAGATCGCGATGGGAAAAAATTCGGTTAAGGCCAGGGGGAAAGAAAAAATATAAATTAAAACATAT
AGTATGGGCAAGCAGGGAGCTAGAACGATTCGCAGTTAATCCTGGCCTGTTAGAAACATCAGAAGGCTGT
AGACAAATACTGGGACAGCTACAACCATCCCTTCAGACAGGATCAGAAGAACTTAGATCATTATATAATA
CAGTAGCAACCCTCTATTGTGTGCATCAAAGGATAGAGATAAAAGACACCAAGGAAGCTTTAGACAAGAT
AGAGGAAGAGCAAAACAAAAGTAAGACCACCGCACAGCAAGCGGCCGCTGATCTTCAGACCTGGAGGAGG
AGATATGAGGGACAATTGGAGAAGTGAATTATATAAATATAAAGTAGTAAAAATTGAACCATTAGGAGTA
GCACCCACCAAGGCAAAGAGAAGAGTGGTGCAGAGAGAAAAAAGAGCAGTGGGAATAGGAGCTTTGTTCC
TTGGGTTCTTGGGAGCAGCAGGAAGCACTATGGGCGCAGCGTCAATGACGCTGACGGTACAGGCCAGACA
ATTATTGTCTGGTATAGTGCAGCAGCAGAACAATTTGCTGAGGGCTATTGAGGCGCAACAGCATCTGTTG
CAACTCACAGTCTGGGGCATCAAGCAGCTCCAGGCAAGAATCCTGGCTGTGGAAAGATACCTAAAGGATC
AACAGCTCCTGGGGATTTGGGGTTGCTCTGGAAAACTCATTTGCACCACTGCTGTGCCTTGGAATGCTAG
TTGGAGTAATAAATCTCTGGAACAGATTTGGAATCACACGACCTGGATGGAGTGGGACAGAGAAATTAAC
AATTACACAAGCTTAATACACTCCTTAATTGAAGAATCGCAAAACCAGCAAGAAAAGAATGAACAAGAAT
TATTGGAATTAGATAAATGGGCAAGTTTGTGGAATTGGTTTAACATAACAAATTGGCTGTGGTATATAAA
ATTATTCATAATGATAGTAGGAGGCTTGGTAGGTTTAAGAATAGTTTTTGCTGTACTTTCTATAGTGAAT
AGAGTTAGGCAGGGATATTCACCATTATCGTTTCAGACCCACCTCCCAACCCCGAGGGGACCCGACAGGC
CCGAAGGAATAGAAGAAGAAGGTGGAGAGAGAGACAGAGACAGATCCATTCGATTAGTGAACGGATCTCG
ACGGTATCGGTTAACTTTTAAAAGAAAAGGGGGGATTGGGGGGTACAGTGCAGGGGAAAGAATAGTAGAC
ATAATAGCAACAGACATACAAACTAAAGAATTACAAAAACAAATTACAAAATTCAAAATTTTATCGATAA
GCTTGGGAGTTCCGCGTTACATAACTTACGGTAAATGGCCCGCCTGGCTGACCGCCCAACGACCCCCGCC
CATTGACGTCAATAATGACGTATGTTCCCATAGTAACGCCAATAGGGACTTTCCATTGACGTCAATGGGT
GGAGTATTTACGGTAAACTGCCCACTTGGCAGTACATCAAGTGTATCATATGCCAAGTACGCCCCCTATT
GACGTCAATGACGGTAAATGGCCCGCCTGGCATTATGCCCAGTACATGACCTTATGGGACTTTCCTACTT
GGCAGTACATCTACGTATTAGTCATCGCTATTACCATGGTGATGCGGTTTTGGCAGTACATCAATGGGCG
TGGATAGCGGTTTGACTCACGGGGATTTCCAAGTCTCCACCCCATTGACGTCAATGGGAGTTTGTTTTGG
CACCAAAATCAACGGGACTTTCCAAAATGTCGTAACAACTCCGCCCCATTGACGCAAATGGGCGGTAGGC
GTGTACGGTGGGAGGTCTATATAAGCAGAGCTCGTTTAGTGAACCGTCAGATCGCCTGGAGACGCCATCC
ACGCTGTTTTGACCTCCATAGAAGACACCGACTCTAGAGGATCCACCGGTCGCCACCATGGTGAGCAAGG
GCGAGGAGGATAACATGGCCATCATCAAGGAGTTCATGCGCTTCAAGGTGCACATGGAGGGCTCCGTGAA
CGGCCACGAGTTCGAGATCGAGGGCGAGGGCGAGGGCCGCCCCTACGAGGGCACCCAGACCGCCAAGCTG
AAGGTGACCAAGGGTGGCCCCCTGCCCTTCGCCTGGGACATCCTGTCCCCTCAGTTCATGTACGGCTCCA
AGGCCTACGTGAAGCACCCCGCCGACATCCCCGACTACTTGAAGCTGTCCTTCCCCGAGGGCTTCAAGTG
GGAGCGCGTGATGAACTTCGAGGACGGCGGCGTGGTGACCGTGACCCAGGACTCCTCCCTGCAGGACGGC
GAGTTCATCTACAAGGTGAAGCTGCGCGGCACCAACTTCCCCTCAGACGGCCCCGTAATGCAGAAGAAAA
CCATGGGCTGGGAGGCCTCCTCCGAGCGGATGTACCCCGAGGACGGCGCCCTGAAGGGCGAGATCAAGCA
GAGGCTGAAGCTGAAGGACGGCGGCCACTACGACGCTGAGGTCAAGACCACCTACAAGGCCAAGAAGCCC
GTGCAGCTGCCCGGCGCCTACAACGTCAACATCAAGTTGGACATCACCTCCCACAACGAGGACTACACCA
TCGTGGAACAGTACGAACGCGCCGAGGGCCGCCACTCCACCGGCGGCATGGACGAGCTGTACAAGGGATC
CGGCGCTACTAACTTCAGCCTGCTGAAGCAGGCTGGAGACGTGGAGGAGAACCCTGGACCTATGGAGAGC
CAAGAACCAACGGAATCTTCTCAGAATGGCAAACAGTATATCATTTCAGAGGAGTTAATTTCAGAAGGAA
AATGGGTCAAGCTTGAAAAAACAACGTACATGGATCCTACTGGTAAAACTAGAACTTGGGAATCAGTGAA
ACGTACAACCAGGAAAGAGCAGACTGCGGATGGTGTCGCGGTCATCCCCGTGCTGCAGAGAACACTTCAC
TTCGAGTGTATCGTTCTGGTGAAACAGTTCCGACCACCAATGGGGGGCTACTGCATAGAGTTCCCTGCAG
GTCTCATAGATGATGGTGAAACCCCAGAAGCAGCTGCTCTCCGGCAGCTTGAAGAAGAAACTGGCTACAA
AGGGGACATTGCCGAATGTTCTCCAGCGGTCTGTATGGACCCAGGCTTGTCAAACTGTACTATACACATC
GTGACAGTCACCATTAACGGAGATGATGCCGAAAACGCAAGGCCGAAGCCAAAGCCAGGGGATGGAGAGT
TTGTGGAAGTCATTTCTTTACCCAAGAATGACCTGCTGCAGAGACTTGATGCTCTGGTAGCTGAAGAACA
TCTCACAGTGGACGCCAGGGTCTATTCCTACGCTCTAGCGCTGAAACATGCAAATGCAAAGCCATTTGAA
GTGCCCTTCTTGAAATTTTAAAGCGGCCGCGTCGACAATCAACCTCTGGATTACAAAATTTGTGAAAGAT
TGACTGGTATTCTTAACTATGTTGCTCCTTTTACGCTATGTGGATACGCTGCTTTAATGCCTTTGTATCA
TGCTATTGCTTCCCGTATGGCTTTCATTTTCTCCTCCTTGTATAAATCCTGGTTGCTGTCTCTTTATGAG
GAGTTGTGGCCCGTTGTCAGGCAACGTGGCGTGGTGTGCACTGTGTTTGCTGACGCAACCCCCACTGGTT
GGGGCATTGCCACCACCTGTCAGCTCCTTTCCGGGACTTTCGCTTTCCCCCTCCCTATTGCCACGGCGGA
ACTCATCGCCGCCTGCCTTGCCCGCTGCTGGACAGGGGCTCGGCTGTTGGGCACTGACAATTCCGTGGTG
TTGTCGGGGAAGCTGACGTCCTTTCCATGGCTGCTCGCCTGTGTTGCCACCTGGATTCTGCGCGGGACGT
CCTTCTGCTACGTCCCTTCGGCCCTCAATCCAGCGGACCTTCCTTCCCGCGGCCTGCTGCCGGCTCTGCG
GCCTCTTCCGCGTCTTCGCCTTCGCCCTCAGACGAGTCGGATCTCCCTTTGGGCCGCCTCCCCGCCTGGA
ATTCTACCGGGTAGGGGAGGCGCTTTTCCCAAGGCAGTCTGGAGCATGCGCTTTAGCAGCCCCGCTGGGC
ACTTGGCGCTACACAAGTGGCCTCTGGCCTCGCACACATTCCACATCCACCGGTAGGCGCCAACCGGCTC
CGTTCTTTGGTGGCCCCTTCGCGCCACCTTCTACTCCTCCCCTAGTCAGGAAGTTCCCCCCCGCCCCGCA
GCTCGCGTCGTGCAGGACGTGACAAATGGAAGTAGCACGTCTCACTAGTCTCGTGCAGATGGACAGCACC
GCTGAGCAATGGAAGCGGGTAGGCCTTTGGGGCAGCGGCCAATAGCAGCTTTGCTCCTTCGCTTTCTGGG
CTCAGAGGCTGGGAAGGGGTGGGTCCGGGGGCGGGCTCAGGGGCGGGCTCAGGGGCGGGGCGGGCGCCCG
AAGGTCCTCCGGAGGCCCGGCATTCTGCACGCTTCAAAAGCGCACGTCTGCCGCGCTGTTCTCCTCTTCC
TCATCTCCGGGCCTTTCGACCTGCAGCCCAAGCTTACCATGACCGAGTACAAGCCCACGGTGCGCCTCGC
CACCCGCGACGACGTCCCCAGGGCCGTACGCACCCTCGCCGCCGCGTTCGCCGACTACCCCGCCACGCGC
CACACCGTCGATCCGGACCGCCACATCGAGCGGGTCACCGAGCTGCAAGAACTCTTCCTCACGCGCGTCG
GGCTCGACATCGGCAAGGTGTGGGTCGCGGACGACGGCGCCGCGGTGGCGGTCTGGACCACGCCGGAGAG
CGTCGAAGCGGGGGCGGTGTTCGCCGAGATCGGCCCGCGCATGGCCGAGTTGAGCGGTTCCCGGCTGGCC
GCGCAGCAACAGATGGAAGGCCTCCTGGCGCCGCACCGGCCCAAGGAGCCCGCGTGGTTCCTGGCCACCG
TCGGCGTCTCGCCCGACCACCAGGGCAAGGGTCTGGGCAGCGCCGTCGTGCTCCCCGGAGTGGAGGCGGC
CGAGCGCGCCGGGGTGCCCGCCTTCCTGGAGACCTCCGCGCCCCGCAACCTCCCCTTCTACGAGCGGCTC
GGCTTCACCGTCACCGCCGACGTCGAGGTGCCCGAAGGACCGCGCACCTGGTGCATGACCCGCAAGCCCG
GTGCCTGACGCCCGCCCCACGACCCGCAGCGCCCGACCGAAAGGAGCGCACGACCCCATGCATCTCGAGG
GCCCGGTACCTTTAAGACCAATGACTTACAAGGCAGCTGTAGATCTTAGCCACTTTTTAAAAGAAAAGGG
GGGACTGGAAGGGCTAGCTCACTCCCAACGAAGACAAGATCTGCTTTTTGCTTGTACTGGGTCTCTCTGG
TTAGACCAGATCTGAGCCTGGGAGCTCTCTGGCTAACTAGGGAACCCACTGCTTAAGCCTCAATAAAGCT
TGCCTTGAGTGCTTCAAGTAGTGTGTGCCCGTCTGTTGTGTGACTCTGGTAACTAGAGATCCCTCAGACC
CTTTTAGTCAGTGTGGAAAATCTCTAGCAGTAGTAGTTCATGTCATCTTATTATTCAGTATTTATAACTT
GCAAAGAAATGAATATCAGAGAGTGAGAGGAACTTGTTTATTGCAGCTTATAATGGTTACAAATAAAGCA
ATAGCATCACAAATTTCACAAATAAAGCATTTTTTTCACTGCATTCTAGTTGTGGTTTGTCCAAACTCAT
CAATGTATCTTATCATGTCTGGCTCTAGCTATCCCGCCCCTAACTCCGCCCATCCCGCCCCTAACTCCGC
CCAGTTCCGCCCATTCTCCGCCCCATGGCTGACTAATTTTTTTTATTTATGCAGAGGCCGAGGCCGCCTC
GGCCTCTGAGCTATTCCAGAAGTAGTGAGGAGGCTTTTTTGGAGGCCTAGGGACGTACCCAATTCGCCCT
ATAGTGAGTCGTATTACGCGCGCTCACTGGCCGTCGTTTTACAACGTCGTGACTGGGAAAACCCTGGCGT
TACCCAACTTAATCGCCTTGCAGCACATCCCCCTTTCGCCAGCTGGCGTAATAGCGAAGAGGCCCGCACC
GATCGCCCTTCCCAACAGTTGCGCAGCCTGAATGGCGAATGGG
